Addgene plasmid #60595: pCas_5+7_gfp
Purpose: encodes a reversed Int7 gene flanked by the attB/P sites of Int5, as well as a reversed GFP (GFPmut33) gene flanked by the attB/P sites of Int7.
Depositing lab: Christopher Voigt. Depositing organization: Massachusetts Institute of Technology. Publication: Permanent genetic memory with >1-byte capacity. Yang L, Nielsen AA, Fernandez-Rodriguez J, McClune CJ, Laub MT, Lu TK, Voigt CA. Nat Methods. 2014 Dec;11(12):1261-6. doi: 10.1038/nmeth.3147. Epub 2014 Oct 26. PubMed 25344638.
Backbone
  Vector backbone: unknown
  Vector type: Bacterial Expression
Growth in bacteria
  Bacterial resistance: Chloramphenicol, 25 μg/mL
  Growth temperature: 37°C
  Growth strain: DH10B
  Copy number: Unknown
Gene/Insert
  Gene/Insert name: Cas_5+7_gfp
  Species: Synthetic
  Cloning method: Unknown
  Sequencing primers: 5′ unknown
Terms and licenses: Academic/Nonprofit Terms; Industry Terms: Not Available to Industry
How to cite: pCas_5+7_gfp was a gift from Christopher Voigt (Addgene plasmid # 60595 ; http://n2t.net/addgene:60595 ; RRID:Addgene_60595)
