[The description below was written by a language model from this plasmid's Addgene catalogue record and pLannotate feature annotations shown in this document.]
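Description:
pCas_5+7_gfp is a 6,276 bp bacterial expression plasmid carrying a synthetic two-step recombinase cascade for E. coli. The backbone is not named in the record, but the annotated sequence shows a medium-copy p15A origin, compatible with ColE1-type plasmids, and a chloramphenicol acetyltransferase gene under its own cat promoter, followed by the lambda t0 terminator, for chloramphenicol selection. Short matches to bom and the RSF origin near p15A are only fragments.

The payload consists of two invertible modules. According to the catalogue entry, a reversed Int7 integrase gene is flanked by the attB/attP sites of Int5, and a reversed GFP gene is flanked by the attB/attP sites of Int7. The feature table fits this layout. One constitutive J23119 promoter faces an antisense GFP coding sequence, which carries a fragment of an LVA-type ssrA degradation tag and an sTRSV hammerhead ribozyme insulator, with an rrnB T1 terminator beyond it. A second J23119 promoter faces a largely unannotated reverse-strand region with only a weak phage-protein match. This region presumably holds Int7, again with an sTRSV ribozyme and T7Te/rrnB T1 terminators. The att sites themselves are not annotated.

Int5, supplied from elsewhere, should flip the Int7 gene into the sense orientation so that it is expressed. Int7 then inverts GFP and gives a permanent fluorescent output. A separate BioBrick-flanked cassette expresses mRFP1 from a J23119-like promoter, plausibly as a constitutive reference signal, although the record does not state its role. The construct belongs to work on orthogonal integrases as permanent genetic memory.
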