Features (pLannotate 1.2.2; 26 found; start..end, strand, type, name):
     28..62      +  promoter       J23119 promoter: bacterial promoter (Registry of Standard Biological Parts BBa J23119)
     84..149     -  CDS            ytlA (fragment): YTLA_BACSU - Also known as ytlB. Protein inferred from homology: Swiss-Prot protein existence level 3. From Bacillus subtilis (strain 168).
    151..172     -  CDS            ssrA tag (LVA) (fragment): C-terminal peptide that mediates degradation in bacteria through the ClpXP and ClpAP proteases (McGinness et al., 2006) mutant LVA variant that confers accelerated degradation under some conditions (Andersen et al., 1998)
    182..895     -  CDS            GFP: green fluorescent protein
    944..993     -  misc_RNA       sTRSV HHRz: hammerhead ribozyme from the tobacco ringspot virus satellite RNA (Khvorova et al., 2003)
   1106..1192    -  terminator     rrnB T1 terminator: Escherichia coli rrnB; transcription terminator T1 from the E. coli rrnB gene
   1293..1319    +  misc_feature   bom (fragment): basis of mobility region from pBR322
   1418..1473    -  rep_origin     RSF ori (fragment): Plasmids containing the RSF 1030 origin of replication can be propagated in E. coli cells that contain additional plasmids with compatible origins.
   1561..2105    -  rep_origin     p15A ori: Plasmids containing the medium-copy-number p15A origin of replication can be propagated in E. coli cells that contain a second plasmid with the ColE1 origin.
   2190..2284    -  terminator     lambda t0 terminator: transcription terminator from phage lambda
   2308..2964    -  CDS            cat: CAT_ECOLX - Experimental evidence at protein level: Swiss-Prot protein existence level 1. This enzyme is an effector of chloramphenicol resistance in bacteria. From Escherichia coli. This protein is used as a marker in many commonly used cloning vectors, such as pACYC184.
   2965..3062    -  promoter       cat promoter: promoter of the E. coli cat gene encoding chloramphenicol acetyltransferase
   3127..3156    -  terminator     T3Te terminator: phage T3 early transcription terminator
   3242..3285    -  terminator     bacterial terminator: putative bacterial transcription terminator
   3288..3309    +  misc_feature   BioBrick prefix: BioBrick prefix for parts that do not start with "ATG"
   3313..3344    +  promoter       J23119 promoter (fragment): bacterial promoter (Registry of Standard Biological Parts BBa J23119)
   3372..4079    +  CDS            mRFP1: mRFP1 is a basic (constitutively fluorescent) red fluorescent protein published in 2002, derived from Discosoma sp.. It is reported to be a somewhat slowly-maturing monomer with low acid sensitivity.
   4102..4173    +  terminator     rrnB T1 terminator: transcription terminator T1 from the E. coli rrnB gene
   4189..4216    +  terminator     T7Te terminator: phage T7 early transcription terminator
   4223..4243    +  misc_feature   BioBrick suffix: universal suffix for all parts
   4244..4301    +  terminator     his operon terminator: This putative transcriptin terminator from the E. coli his operon has a 2-bp deletion introduced during synthesis. Its efficiency has not been determined.
   4397..4431    +  promoter       J23119 promoter: bacterial promoter (Registry of Standard Biological Parts BBa J23119)
   5698..5895    -  CDS            YIM3_BPPH1 (fragment): Protein inferred from homology: Swiss-Prot protein existence level 3. From Bacillus phage phi105 (Bacteriophage phi-105).
   5955..6004    -  misc_RNA       sTRSV HHRz: hammerhead ribozyme from the tobacco ringspot virus satellite RNA (Khvorova et al., 2003)
   6073..6100    -  terminator     T7Te terminator: phage T7 early transcription terminator
   6116..6187    -  terminator     rrnB T1 terminator: transcription terminator T1 from the E. coli rrnB gene
>Addgene plasmid #60595 | pCas_5+7_gfp | depositor full sequence | sequence record 110843 | pCas_5+7_gfp sequence 6276 bps
GGTATCAGCTCACTCAAAGGCGGTAATTTGACAGCTAGCTCAGTCCTAGGTATAATGCTAGCAGTTCGAT
GAGAGCGATAACAGACGAGAAACGTTCCGTCCGTCTGGGTCAGTTGGGCAAAGTTGATGACCGGGTCGTC
CGTTCCTTTTAAGCGTAGTTTTCGTCGTTTGCTGCAGGCCTTTTGTATAGTTCATCCATGCCATGTGTAA
TCCCAGCAGCTGTTACAAACTCAAGAAGGACCATGTGGTCTCTCTTTTCGTTGGGATCTTTCGAAAGGGC
AGATTGTGTGGACAGGTAATGGTTGTCTGGTAAAAGGACAGGGCCATCGCCAATTGGAGTATTTTGTTGA
TAATGGTCTGCTAGTTGAACGCTTCCATCTTCAATGTTGTGTCTAATTTTGAAGTTAACTTTGATTCCAT
TCTTTTGTTTGTCTGCCATGATGTATACATTGTGTGAGTTATAGTTGTATTCCAACTTGTGTCCAAGAAT
GTTTCCATCTTCTTTAAAATCAATACCTTTTAACTCGATTCTATTAACAAGTGTATCACCTTCAAACTTG
ACTTCAGCACGTGTCTTATAGTTCCCGTCATCTTTGAAAAATATAGTTCTTTCCTGTACATAACCTTCGG
GCATGGCACTCTTGAAAAAGTCATGCCGTTTCATATGATCTGGGTATCTTGAAAAGCATTGAACACCATA
AGTCAAAGTAGTGACAAGTGTTGGCCATGGAACAGGTAGTTTTCCAGTAGTGCAAATAAATTTAAGGGTA
AGTTTTCCGTATGCTGCATCACCTTCACCCTCTCCACTGACAGAAAATTTGTGCCCATTAACATTACCAT
CTAATTCAACAAGAATTGGGACAACTCCAGTGAAAAGTTCTTCTCCTTTACTCATCTAGTATTTCTCCTC
TTTCTCTAGATTAAACAAAATTATTTGTAGAGGCTGTTTCGTCCTCACGGACTCATCAGACCGGAAAGCA
CATCCGGTGACAGCTAAGCTGAACCTGCGTAAAAGTTAAGGTTAGGCATGTAAACTTAACTCTCACACAG
GTTTATAACACCACAGAGGACACATGCCCTACCTCCATGATCTCTAGGGCGGCGGATTTGTCCTACTCAG
GAGAGCGTTCACCGACAAACAACAGATAAAACGAAAGGCCCAGTCTTTCGACTGAGCCTTTCGTTTTATT
TGATGCCACGCGTACCATGGGACTAGGGCCCATACCCAAAAAAAAACCCCGCCCCTGACAGGGCGGGGTT
TTTTTTAGGTAGAGACCCACGAGGCAGACCTCAGCGCTAGCGGAGTGTATACTGGCTTACTATGTTGGCA
CTGATGAGGGTGTCAGTGAAGTGCTTCATGTGGCAGGAGAAAAAAGGCTGCACCGGTGCGTCAGCAGAAT
ATGTGATACAGGATATATTCCGCTTCCTCGCTCACTGACTCGCTACGCTCGGTCGTTCGACTGCGGCGAG
CGGAAATGGCTTACGAACGGGGCGGAGATTTCCTGGAAGATGCCAGGAAGATACTTAACAGGGAAGTGAG
AGGGCCGCGGCAAAGCCGTTTTTCCATAGGCTCCGCCCCCCTGACAAGCATCACGAAATCTGACGCTCAA
ATCAGTGGTGGCGAAACCCGACAGGACTATAAAGATACCAGGCGTTTCCCCTGGCGGCTCCCTCGTGCGC
TCTCCTGTTCCTGCCTTTCGGTTTACCGGTGTCATTCCGCTGTTATGGCCGCGTTTGTCTCATTCCACGC
CTGACACTCAGTTCCGGGTAGGCAGTTCGCTCCAAGCTGGACTGTATGCACGAACCCCCCGTTCAGTCCG
ACCGCTGCGCCTTATCCGGTAACTATCGTCTTGAGTCCAACCCGGAAAGACATGCAAAAGCACCACTGGC
AGCAGCCACTGGTAATTGATTTAGAGGAGTTAGTCTTGAAGTCATGCGCCGGTTAAGGCTAAACTGAAAG
GACAAGTTTTGGTGACTGCGCTCCTCCAAGCCAGTTACCTCGGTTCAAAGAGTTGGTAGCTCAGAGAACC
TTCGAAAAACCGCCCTGCAAGGCGGTTTTTTCGTTTTCAGAGCAAGAGATTACGCGCAGACCAAAACGAT
CTCAAGAAGATCATCTTATTAAGGGGTCTGACGCTCAGTGGAACGAAAAGTATATATGAGTAAACTTGGT
CTGACAGCTCGAGGCTTGGATTCTCACCAATAAAAAACGCCCGGCGGCAACCGAGCGTTCTGAACAAATC
CAGATGGAGTTCTGAGGTCATTACTGGATCTATCAACAGGAGTCCAAGCGAGCTCGATATCAAATTACGC
CCCGCCCTGCCACTCATCGCAGTACTGTTGTAATTCATTAAGCATTCTGCCGACATGGAAGCCATCACAA
ACGGCATGATGAACCTGAATCGCCAGCGGCATCAGCACCTTGTCGCCTTGCGTATAATATTTGCCCATGG
TGAAAACGGGGGCGAAGAAGTTGTCCATATTGGCCACGTTTAAATCAAAACTGGTGAAACTCACCCAGGG
ATTGGCTGAGACGAAAAACATATTCTCAATAAACCCTTTAGGGAAATAGGCCAGGTTTTCACCGTAACAC
GCCACATCTTGCGAATATATGTGTAGAAACTGCCGGAAATCGTCGTGGTATTCACTCCAGAGCGATGAAA
ACGTTTCAGTTTGCTCATGGAAAACGGTGTAACAAGGGTGAACACTATCCCATATCACCAGCTCACCGTC
TTTCATTGCCATACGAAATTCCGGATGAGCATTCATCAGGCGGGCAAGAATGTGAATAAAGGCCGGATAA
AACTTGTGCTTATTTTTCTTTACGGTCTTTAAAAAGGCCGTAATATCCAGCTGAACGGTCTGGTTATAGG
TACATTGAGCAACTGACTGAAATGCCTCAAAATGTTCTTTACGATGCCATTGGGATATATCAACGGTGGT
ATATCCAGTGATTTTTTTCTCCATTTTAGCTTCCTTAGCTCCTGAAAATCTCGATAACTCAAAAAATACG
CCCGGTAGTGATCTTATTTCATTATGGTGAAAGTTGGAACCTCTTACGTGCCCGATCAACTCGCGCGTTT
GCCACCTGACGTCTAAGAAAAGGAATATTCAGCAATTTGCCCGTGCCGAAGAAAGGCCCACCCGTGAAGG
TGAGCCAGTGAGTTGATTGTGCCACCTGACGTCTAAGAAACCATTATTATCATGACATTAACCTATAAAA
ATAGGCGTATCACGAGGCAGAATTTCAGATAAAAAAAATCCTTAGCTTTCGCTAAGGATGATTTCTGGAA
TTCGCGGCCGCTTCTAGAGTTTACAGCTAGCTCAGTCCTAGGTATTATGCTAGCTACTAGAGTCACACAG
GAAAGTACTAGATGGCTTCCTCCGAAGACGTTATCAAAGAGTTCATGCGTTTCAAAGTTCGTATGGAAGG
TTCCGTTAACGGTCACGAGTTCGAAATCGAAGGTGAAGGTGAAGGTCGTCCGTACGAAGGTACCCAGACC
GCTAAACTGAAAGTTACCAAAGGTGGTCCGCTGCCGTTCGCTTGGGACATCCTGTCCCCGCAGTTCCAGT
ACGGTTCCAAAGCTTACGTTAAACACCCGGCTGACATCCCGGACTACCTGAAACTGTCCTTCCCGGAAGG
TTTCAAATGGGAACGTGTTATGAACTTCGAAGACGGTGGTGTTGTTACCGTTACCCAGGACTCCTCCCTG
CAAGACGGTGAGTTCATCTACAAAGTTAAACTGCAAGACGGTGAGTTCATCTACAAAGTTAAACTGCGTG
GTACCAACTTCCCGTCCGACGGTCCGGTTATGCAGAAAAAAACCATGGGTTGGGAAGCTTCCACCGAACG
TATGTACCCGGAAGACGGTGCTCTGAAAGGTGAAATCAAAATGCGTCTGAAACTGAAAGACGGTGGTCAC
TACGACGCTGAAGTTAAAACCACCTACATGGCTAAAAAACCGGTTCAGCTGCCGGGTGCTTACAAAACCG
ACATCAAACTGGACATCACCTCCCACAACGAAGACTACACCATCGTTGAACAGTACGAACGTGCTGAAGG
TCGTCACTCCACCGGTGCTTAATAATACTAGAGCCAGGCATCAAATAAAACGAAAGGCTCAGTCGAAAGA
CTGGGCCTTTCGTTTTATCTGTTGTTTGTCGGTGAACGCTCTCTACTAGAGTCACACTGGCTCACCTTCG
GGTGGGCCTTTCTGCGTTTATATACTAGTAGCGGCAGCTGCAGTCCGGCAAAAAAGGGCAAGGTGTCACC
ACCCTGCCCTTTTTCTTTAAAACCGAAAAGATTACTTCGCGTTATGCAGGCTTCCTCGCTCACTGACTCA
CTGCGCTCGGTCGTTCGGCTGCGGCGAGCGGTATCAGCTCACTCAAAGGCGGTAATTTGACAGCTAGCTC
AGTCCTAGGTATAATGCTAGCAGTTCGATGAGAGCGATAACGAGCGCCGGATCAGGGAGTGGACGACCTG
GGAGCGCTACACGCTGTGGCTGCGGTCGGTGCTTATTTCAGGGTGTAATCCAGGGTGATTTTTTTCAGCT
TGCCTTTCTCGCGATAAATCACAATCTTTTCGAAGATGCTGAACAGCAGCTCTTTTTTGGTAAAGTCGTT
GGCCTGCTCAAACTGCTGTTTAAAATCGATCATTTTGCTCAGGCGGTTATATTTCTCTTCAACCGGTTCT
TTATCTTCTTCCACTTCGCTCAGCTTGCTATAGATTTCTTCTTCTTTTTTGTTCAGTTCGTTAATTTTGG
CAAACAGTTCTTCTTTCGGAATCGGGTTACGATCATCCATATACAGATCGTACCATTTCTCTTTCTGGCG
TTTGATTTTTTCCAGTTCTTTTGTCAGTGCGCTAACATCAACAACCTCTTGCTGATCATAGCGGTCGCTG
AATTTGCTCATAAAGTATTCTTTGCTGGTAATCAGCAGCTGAATTTCATCCAGCAGCGGTTCCAGAATGT
TTTTTTCGTTGGTAATGCGGTGACATTTGGTACAACGGTAATAGGTTTTCTGCTCACGTTTATCAAAATG
GCCCTGCATTTTATGGCCACCACAATTACCACACTGCAGCAGACCGGTAAACAGAAATTTACCAACGCGT
TTACGATCAACGCCACGTTTTTCTTTTTCTTTCTGGGCTTTTTTGAACAGGGTTTCGCTAATAATAGGCG
GATGATTATTCGGAACAACTTTATCACCCCAACGATAGGTGCCAATATAGATATCGTTGGTCAGGATATC
ACGCACGCTATTATGATTCCATTCTTTGGCAATACGCGGTTTAACCATCAGTTCATTCAGACGATCTGCA
ATGCTACGATAGCCATAACCATCACAATACATGCGATAGATCATACGAACAACGTCTGCTTCTTCCTCAA
TAATGGTGCAATTGAAGTCTTTATCAAATTTGTAACCATACGGGCTATGACCACCCGGTTTTTTACCTTC
ATCGATCATCTGCTCGATACCAAATTTAACACGTTCTGCCAGATTTTCACGTTCCCACTGTGCCAGTGCT
GCAACCAGGGTAATAAACAGACGACCCATTGCGGTGCTGGTATCATAAACTTCGGTGGCGCTACGAAATG
CCACATTGTATTTTTCAAAGGTCTGCAGCAGCAGATACAGATCCAGAACGCTACGGGTCAGGCGATCCAG
ACGATACACCAGCACAATATCAATGTTGCCTTTTTTGATATCTTTCAGCAGACGCTGCATCTGCGGACGA
TCCAGATCTTTTGCGCTCCAACCTTCTTCAATATATTCTTGCACAATTTCCCAACCCTGGCTTGCACAAA
ATGCACGCAGACGTTCACGCTGTGCCGGAATGCTAAAACCTTCTTTGGCCTGTTCATCGGTGCTAACACG
AACATAAATGGCCACTTTCATTCGAATCCTAGTTATTTTGTTGAAATTACTTTAAACAAAATTATTTGTA
GAGGCTGTTTCGTCCTCACGGACTCATCAGACCGGAAAGCACATCCGGTGACAGCTCAGATCAGGGTGCG
CAAGTTGTCAACGCTCCCAGGAGAGTTATCGACTTGCGTATTAGGGTATAAACGCAGAAAGGCCCACCCG
AAGGTGAGCCAGTGTGACTCTAGTAGAGAGCGTTCACCGACAAACAACAGATAAAACGAAAGGCCCAGTC
TTTCGACTGAGCCTTTCGTTTTATTTGATGCCTGGCTAGGGCCCATACCCAAAAAAAAACCCCGCCCCTG
ACAGGGCGGGGTTTTTTTTAGGTAGAGACCCACGAGGCAGACCTCA
