>Addgene plasmid #60595 | pCas_5+7_gfp | addgene partial sequence | sequence record 106362 | GFP-F 5'-GGTCCTTCTTGAGTTTGTAAC-3'
AAGGCCTGCAGCAAACGACGAAAACTACGCTTAAAAGGAACGGACGACCCGGTCATCAACTTTGCCCAAC
TGACCCAGACGGACGGAACGTTTCTCGTCTGTTATCGCTCTCATCGAACTGCTAGCATTATACCTAGGAC
TGAGCTAGCTGTCAAATTACCGCCTTTGAGTGAGCTGATACCGTGAGGTCTGCCTCGTGGGTCTCTACCT
AAAAAAAACCCCGCCCTGTCAGGGGCGGGGTTTTTTTTTGGGTATGGGCCCTAGCCAGGCATCAAATAAA
ACGAAAGGCTCAGTCGAAAGACTGGGCCTTTCGTTTTATCTGTTGTTTGTCGGTGAACGCTCTCTACTAG
AGTCACACTGGCTCACCTTCGGGTGGGCCTTTCTGCGTTTATACCCTAATACGCAAGTCGATAACTCTCC
TGGGAGCGTTGACAACTTGCGCACCCTGATCTGAGCTGTCACCGGATGTGCTTTCCGGTCTGATGAGTCC
GTGAGGACGAAACAGCCTCTACAAATAATTTTGTTTAAAGTAATTTCAACAAAATAACTAGGATTCGAAT
GAAAGTGGCCATTTATGTTCGTGTTAGCACCGATGAACAGGCCAAAGAAGGTTTTAGCATTCCGGCACAG
CGTGAACGTCTGCGTGCATTTTGTGCAAGCCAGGGTTGGGAAATTGTGCAAGAATATATTGAAGAAGGTT
GGAGCGCAAAAGATCTGGATCGTCCGCAGATGCAGCGTCTGCTGAAAGATATCAAAAAAGGCAACATTGA
TATTGTGCTGGTGTATCGTCTGGATCGCCTGACCCGTAGCGTTCTGGATCTGTATCTGCTGCTGCA
