>Addgene plasmid #60595 | pCas_5+7_gfp | addgene partial sequence | sequence record 106379 | GFP-R 5'-CCATCTAATTCAACAAGAATTGGGACAAC-3'
CTCATCTAGTATTTCTCCTCTTTCTCTAGATTAAACAAAATTATTTGTAGAGGCTGTTTCGTCCTCACGG
ACTCATCAGACCGGAAAGCACATCCGGTGACAGCTAAGCTGAACCTGCGTAAAAGTTAAGGTTAGGCATG
TAAACTTAACTCTCACACAGGTTTATAACACCACAGAGGACACATGCCCTACCTCCATGATCTCTAGGGC
GGCGGATTTGTCCTACTCAGGAGAGCGTTCACCGACAAACAACAGATAAAACGAAAGGCCCAGTCTTTCG
ACTGAGCCTTTCGTTTTATTTGATGCCACGCGTACCATGGGACTAGGGCCCATACCCAAAAAAAAACCCC
GCCCCTGACAGGGCGGGGTTTTTTTTAGGTAGAGACCCACGAGGCAGACCTCAGCGCTAGCGGAGTGTAT
ACTGGCTTACTATGTTGGCACTGATGAGGGTGTCAGTGAAGTGCTTCATGTGGCAGGAGAAAAAAGGCTG
CACCGGTGCGTCAGCAGAATATGTGATACAGGATATATTCCGCTTCCTCGCTCACTGACTCGCTACGCTC
GGTCGTTCGACTGCGGCGAGCGGAAATGGCTTACGAACGGGGCGGAGATTTCCTGGAAGATGCCAGGAAG
ATACTTAACAGGGAAGTGAGAGGGCCGCGGCAAAGCCGTTTTTCCATAGGCTCCGCCCCCCTGACAAGCA
TCACGAAATCTGACGCTCAAATCAGTGGTGGCGAAACCCGACAGGACTATAAAGATACCAGGCGTTTCCC
