>Addgene plasmid #60595 | pCas_5+7_gfp | addgene partial sequence | sequence record 107169 | jkRFP-F 5'-tggtcactacgacgctgaag-3'
CAGCTGCCGGGTGCTTACAAAACCGACATCAAACTGGACATCACCTCCCACAACGAAGACTACACCATCG
TTGAACAGTACGAACGTGCTGAAGGTCGTCACTCCACCGGTGCTTAATAATACTAGAGCCAGGCATCAAA
TAAAACGAAAGGCTCAGTCGAAAGACTGGGCCTTTCGTTTTATCTGTTGTTTGTCGGTGAACGCTCTCTA
CTAGAGTCACACTGGCTCACCTTCGGGTGGGCCTTTCTGCGTTTATATACTAGTAGCGGCAGCTGCAGTC
CGGCAAAAAAGGGCAAGGTGTCACCACCCTGCCCTTTTTCTTTAAAACCGAAAAGATTACTTCGCGTTAT
GCAGGCTTCCTCGCTCACTGACTCACTGCGCTCGGTCGTTCGGCTGCGGCGAGCGGTATCAGCTCACTCA
AAGGCGGTAATTTGACAGCTAGCTCAGTCCTAGGTATAATGCTAGCAGTTCGATGAGAGCGATAACGAGC
GCCGGATCAGGGAGTGGACGACCTGGGAGCGCTACACGCTGTGGCTGCGGTCGGTGCTTATTTCAGGGTG
TAATCCAGGGTGATTTTTTTCAGCTTGCCTTTCTCGCGATAAATCACAATCTTTTCGAAGATGCTGAACA
GCAGCTCTTTTTTGGTAAAGTCGTTGGCCTGCTCAAACTGCTGTTTAAAATCGATCATTTTGCTCAGGCG
GTTATATTTCTCTTCAACCGGTTCTTTATCTTCTTCCACTTCGCTCAGCTTGCTATAGATTTCTTCTTCT
TTTTTGTTCAGTTCGTTAATTTTGGCAAACAGTTCTTCTTTCGGAATCGGGTTACGATCATCCATATACA
GATCGTACCATTTCTCTTTCTGGCGTTTGATTT
